Addgene plasmid #157902: pLG024 (SIR2 + HerA)
Purpose: Expresses the SIR2 + HerA defense system
Depositing lab: Feng Zhang. Depositing organization: Broad Institute. Publication: Diverse enzymatic activities mediate antiviral immunity in prokaryotes. Gao L, Altae-Tran H, Bohning F, Makarova KS, Segel M, Schmid-Burgk JL, Koob J, Wolf YI, Koonin EV, Zhang F. Science. 2020 Aug 28;369(6507):1077-1084. doi: 10.1126/science.aba0372. PubMed 32855333.
Backbone
  Vector backbone: pACYC184
  Vector type: Bacterial Expression
Growth in bacteria
  Bacterial resistance: Chloramphenicol, 25 μg/mL
  Growth temperature: 37°C
  Growth strain: NEB Stable
  Copy number: Low Copy
Gene/Insert
  Gene/Insert name: SIR2 + HerA
  Species: Escherichia coli NCTC11129
  Insert size (bp): 3308
Terms and licenses: Academic/Nonprofit Terms; Industry Terms: Not Available to Industry
How to cite: pLG024 (SIR2 + HerA) was a gift from Feng Zhang (Addgene plasmid # 157902 ; http://n2t.net/addgene:157902 ; RRID:Addgene_157902)
