[The description below was written by a language model from this plasmid's Addgene catalogue record and pLannotate feature annotations shown in this document.]
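Description:
pLG024 (SIR2 + HerA) is a bacterial expression plasmid built on the pACYC184 backbone and designed to carry a two-gene prokaryotic antiviral defense system in E. coli. It replicates from the p15A origin, which keeps copy number low and is compatible with ColE1-type plasmids in the same cell. It is selected with chloramphenicol through the cat gene (chloramphenicol acetyltransferase), which is driven by its own cat promoter. The annotation also picks up backbone remnants typical of pACYC184 derivatives: a short IS1 fragment, a small stretch resembling the RSF origin, and only a short fragment of the tetracycline resistance gene. The truncated tetracycline gene suggests that this marker was disrupted or largely replaced during cloning, so it should not be expected to be functional.

The payload is a 3,308 bp insert from Escherichia coli NCTC11129 encoding the SIR2 + HerA defense system, which by its name pairs a SIR2-domain protein with a HerA-family protein. The automated feature table of the 5,642 nt full sequence does not annotate the insert genes themselves. The only features detected near that region are a T7 terminator downstream and a CAP binding site on the backbone side. The record does not state which promoter drives the system, so it is unclear whether expression relies on native regulatory sequence carried within the insert or on a vector element. According to the catalogue entry, the plasmid serves to express this defense system heterologously. This fits with its origin in a study of the diverse enzymatic activities that mediate antiviral immunity in prokaryotes, where candidate systems of this kind can be tested for protection against phage.
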