Features (pLannotate 1.2.2; 8 found; start..end, strand, type, name):
   2120..2167    +  terminator     T7 terminator: transcription terminator for bacteriophage T7 RNA polymerase
   2390..3046    -  CDS            cat: CAT_ECOLX - Experimental evidence at protein level: Swiss-Prot protein existence level 1. This enzyme is an effector of chloramphenicol resistance in bacteria. From Escherichia coli. This protein is used as a marker in many commonly used cloning vectors, such as pACYC184.
   3047..3149    -  promoter       cat promoter: promoter of the E. coli cat gene encoding chloramphenicol acetyltransferase
   3270..3413    +  mobile_element IS1 (fragment): prokaryotic transposable element IS1
   3532..3587    -  rep_origin     RSF ori (fragment): Plasmids containing the RSF 1030 origin of replication can be propagated in E. coli cells that contain additional plasmids with compatible origins.
   3675..4220    -  rep_origin     p15A ori: Plasmids containing the medium-copy-number p15A origin of replication can be propagated in E. coli cells that contain a second plasmid with the ColE1 origin.
   4332..4396    -  CDS            TcR (fragment): tetracycline efflux protein; tet; confers resistance to tetracycline
   4411..4432    -  protein_bind   CAP binding site: CAP binding activates transcription in the presence of cAMP. E. coli catabolite activator protein
>Addgene plasmid #157902 | pLG024 (SIR2 + HerA) | addgene full sequence | sequence record 319820 | Addgene NGS Result
AAATATGGCTTTCAATCAAGTAACTGTAGTTGGGGGAGGAAGCAAGGCATATTTTAATAGTTTCGTAGAA
CATCTACCATACCCTGTGCTCTTTCCACGAGATAATATTGTTGATGAGTTGGTTGAAGCAATTGCTAATC
TTTCTAAAGGAGAAGGTAATGTCCCTTTTTAAACTTACTGAAATCTCGGCTATTGGATACGTTGTAGGAT
TAGAAGGGGAAAGAATTAGGATAAACCTGCATGAGGGGTTGCAAGGCAGATTAGCATCGCATAGAAAGGG
GGTGAGCTCAGTAACGCAACCAGGAGATCTTATTGGGTTCGATGCAGGTAATATATTAGTTGTCGCAAGA
GTGACAGATATGGCATTTGTTGAAGCGGATAAAGCGCATAAGGCAAATGTAGGCACATCTGATTTAGCTG
ATATACCTCTAAGACAAATTATCGCCTATGCAATTGGCTTTGTGAAAAGGGAGTTAAATGGTTATGTTTT
TATATCAGAAGATTGGCGCTTACCTGCATTGGGTTCTTCTGCTGTTCCTTTGACTTCAGATTTTTTGAAC
ATCATTTATAGTATTGATAAAGAAGAACTCCCAAAAGCGGTTGAATTAGGTGTGGATTCTAGAACTAAAA
CCGTTAAGATATTTGCAAGTGTTGATAAATTATTGTCGCGACACTTAGCCGTTCTTGGTAGTACAGGATA
TGGTAAATCAAATTTCAATGCTTTGTTAACGAGGAAGGTTTCTGAAAAATACCCTAACTCAAGAATAGTT
ATTTTTGACATAAATGGTGAATACGCGCAAGCTTTTACAGGTATTCCAAATGTAAAGCACACTATTCTAG
GGGAATCCCCAAATGTTGATAGTTTGGAAAAAAAGCAGCAAAAGGGTGAGCTATATAGTGAAGAGTATTA
TTGTTATAAAAAGATACCATATCAGGCATTAGGTTTTGCTGGGTTAATTAAATTATTAAGACCAAGTGAT
AAAACACAATTGCCCGCATTAAGAAATGCATTAAGTGCAATTAATCGGACTCATTTTAAAAGCCGTAATA
TTTACTTGGAAAAAGATGATGGTGAAACTTTTCTTTTGTATGATGATTGTCGTGACACAAATCAAAGTAA
ATTGGCTGAGTGGTTGGATTTATTAAGGCGTAGACGTCTTAAAAGAACGAATGTATGGCCACCGTTTAAA
AGTTTAGCGACTTTGGTTGCTGAATTTGGATGTGTAGCTGCTGACCGTTCTAATGGAAGTAAACGTGACG
CGTTTGGTTTTAGTAACGTGTTGCCATTGGTAAAAATCATACAACAACTTGCAGAGGATATAAGATTTAA
ATCTATTGTTAATTTAAATGGAGGGGGTGAGCTAGCAGATGGTGGAACGCATTGGGATAAAGCTATGAGT
GATGAAGTTGATTACTTCTTTGGTAAGGAAAAAGGACAAGAAAATGATTGGAATGTTCATATAGTTAATA
TGAAAAATTTGGCACAAGATCATGCTCCAATGTTACTTAGTGCATTGTTGGAGATGTTTGCTGAGATACT
ATTTAGACGTGGGCAGGAACGTTCGTATCCTACGGTACTTTTGTTGGAAGAAGCGCATCATTACCTGCGT
GACCCTTATGCTGAAATTGACTCACAGATTAAAGCATATGAACGACTTGCTAAAGAAGGTAGGAAATTCA
AATGCTCTTTAATTGTCAGTACTCAGCGACCCTCAGAGCTTTCTCCTACTGTTTTGGCAATGTGTTCAAA
CTGGTTTTCGTTACGTTTGACTAATGAAAGAGATTTACAGGCTCTCAGATATGCAATGGAAAGCGGTAAT
GAACAAATCTTAAAACAAATATCAGGTTTACCAAGAGGTGATGCTGTTGCATTTGGTTCTGCATTTAATT
TGCCTGTAAGAATTTCAATTAATCAAGCAAGGCCAGGGCCAAAATCTTCAGATGCTGTTTTTTCTGAAGA
ATGGGCTAATTGTACAGAATTACGTTGTTAATTACCTGATGTACATGGCTAGTGCAAGTTGGTAGCGCAT
GTCTATATGCATTTATTTGCATGTGTTTTATTGAGTGAGCGCACAAGCTTGATGACCCGACAGGTATGTA
TTTAGACTGAACGCAATAACTAGCATAACCCCTTGGGGCCTCTAAACGGGTCTTGAGGGGTTTTTTGCTG
AAACCTCAGGCATTTGAGAAGCACACGGTCACACTGCTTCCGGTAGTCAATAAACCGGTAAACCAGCAAT
AGACATAAGCGGCTATTTAACGACCCTGCCCTGAACCGACGACCGGGTCGAATTTGCTTTCGAATTTCTG
CCATTCATCCGCTTATTATCACTTATTCAGGCGTAGCACCAGGCGTTTAAGGGCACCAATAACTGCCTTA
AAAAAATTACGCCCCGCCCTGCCACTCATCGCAATACTGTTGTAATTCATTTAACATTCTGCCGACATGG
AAGCCATCACAGACGGCATGATGAACCTGAATCGCCAGCGGCATCAGCACCTTGTCGCCTTGCGTATAAT
ATTTGCCCATAGTGAAAACGGGGGCGAAGAAGTTGTCCATATTGGCCACGTTTAAATCAAAACTGGTGAA
ACTCACCCAGGGATTGGCTGAGACGAAAAACATATTCTCAATAAACCCTTTAGGGAAATAGGCCAGGTTT
TCACCGTAACACGCCACATCTTGCGAATATATGTGTAGAAACTGCCGGAAATCGTCGTGGTATTCACTCC
AGAGCGATGAAAACGTTTCAGTTTGCTCATGGAAAACGGTGTAACAAGGGTGAACACTATCCCATATCAC
CAGCTCACCGTCTTTCATCGCCATACGGAACTCTGGATGAGCATTCATCAGGCGGGCAAGAATGTGAATA
AAGGCCGGATAAAACTTGTGCTTATTTTTCTTTACGGTCTTTAAAAAGGCCGTAATATCCAGCTGAACGG
TCTGGTTATAGGTACATTGAGCAACTGACTGAAATGCCTCAAAATGTTCTTTACGATGCCATTGGGATAT
ATCAACGGTGGTATATCCAGTGATTTTTTTCTCCATTTTAGCTTCCTTAGCTCCTGAAAATCTCGATAAC
TCAAAAAATACGCCCGGTAGTGATCTTATTTCATTATGGTGAAAGTTGGAACCTCTTACGTGCCGATCAA
CGTCTCATTTTCGCCAAAAGTTGGCCCAGGGCTTCCCGGTATCAACAGGGACACCAGGATTTATTTATTC
TGCGAAGTGATCTTCCGTCACAGGTATTTATTCGGCGCAAAGTGCGTCGGGTGATGCTGCCAACTTACTG
ATTTAGTGTATGATGGTGTTTTTGAGGTGCTCCAGTGGCTTCTGTTTCTATCAGCTGTCCCTCCTGTTCA
GCTACTGACGGGGTGGTGCGTAACGGCAAAAGCACCGCCGGACATCAGCGCTAGCGGAGTGTATACTGGC
TTACTATGTTGGCACTGATGAGGGTGTCAGTGAAGTGCTTCATGTGGCAGGAGAAAAAAGGCTGCACCGG
TGCGTCAGCAGAATATGTGATACAGGATATATTCCGCTTCCTCGCTCACTGACTCGCTACGCTCGGTCGT
TCGACTGCGGCGAGCGGAAATGGCTTACGAACGGGGCGGAGATTTCCTGGAAGATGCCAGGAAGATACTT
AACAGGGAAGTGAGAGGGCCGCGGCAAAGCCGTTTTTCCATAGGCTCCGCCCCCCTGACAAGCATCACGA
AATCTGACGCTCAAATCAGTGGTGGCGAAACCCGACAGGACTATAAAGATACCAGGCGTTTCCCCCTGGC
GGCTCCCTCGTGCGCTCTCCTGTTCCTGCCTTTCGGTTTACCGGTGTCATTCCGCTGTTATGGCCGCGTT
TGTCTCATTCCACGCCTGACACTCAGTTCCGGGTAGGCAGTTCGCTCCAAGCTGGACTGTATGCACGAAC
CCCCCGTTCAGTCCGACCGCTGCGCCTTATCCGGTAACTATCGTCTTGAGTCCAACCCGGAAAGACATGC
AAAAGCACCACTGGCAGCAGCCACTGGTAATTGATTTAGAGGAGTTAGTCTTGAAGTCATGCGCCGGTTA
AGGCTAAACTGAAAGGACAAGTTTTGGTGACTGCGCTCCTCCAAGCCAGTTACCTCGGTTCAAAGAGTTG
GTAGCTCAGAGAACCTTCGAAAAACCGCCCTGCAAGGCGGTTTTTTCGTTTTCAGAGCAAGAGATTACGC
GCAGACCAAAACGATCTCAAGAAGATCATCTTATTAATCAGATAAAATATTTCTAGATTTCAGTGCAATT
TATCTCTTCAAATGTAGCACCTGAAGTCAGCCCCATACGATATAAGTTGTAATTCTCATGTTAGTCATGC
CCCGCGCCCACCGGAAGGAGCTGACTGGGTTGAAGGCTCTCAAGGGCATCGGTCGAGATCCCGGTGCCTA
ATGAGTGAGCTAACTTACATTAATTGCGTTGCGCATAGCTATTGTGACTATGCTAACCATATGAATCTAT
TGTGTGATTATGAGTAATGACTTTTTCTAATATTTGATTTTTAATGTAGTAACTTAGCTAATTTTAAAAT
TTGTAAAAGGATGTTTATGTCGATTTATCAAGGTGGTAACAAGTTAAATGAGGATGATTTTCGTTCTCAC
GTTTATTCCTTGTGTCAATTAGATAATGTTGGCGTTCTGTTAGGTGCTGGTGCTTCTGTCGGTTGTGGTG
GGAAAACGATGAAAGATGTATGGAAATCGTTTAAGCAAAACTACCCTGAGCTTTTGGGAGCACTTATTGA
TAAATATCTTCTGGTTTCGCAAATTGATTCTGATAACAATTTGGTCAATGTTGAACTTTTGATAGATGAA
GCAACTAAATTTCTTTCTGTAGCTAAAACTAGACGATGTGAAGATGAAGAGGAGGAATTCAGGAAAATAT
TAAGTTCATTATATAAAGAGGTTACGAAGGCTGCATTATTAACAGGAGAACAGTTTAGAGAGAAAAATCA
GGGTAAAAAAGATGCGTTTAAATATCACAAAGAGTTAATTTCAAAATTAATTTCAAATAGACAGCCCGGT
CAGTCGGCTCCGGCAATTTTTACAACAAATTATGATTTGGCCTTAGAGTGGGCTGCAGAAGATTTAGGAA
TACAGTTGTTTAATGGTTTTTCTGGGCTACATACACGGCAGTTTTATCCCCAGAATTTTGATTTGGCTTT
CAGAAATGTAAATGCGAAGGGCGAAGCAAGATTCGGACATTATCATGCGTATCTCTATAAATTACATGGC
TCACTTACGTGGTATCAAAATGATAGCTTGACTGTTAACGAAGTTAGTGCATCTCAAGCATATGATGAAT
ATATTAATGACATAATCAATAAAGATGACTTTTATCGCGGTCAACATTTGATTTATCCAGGGGCGAATAA
ATATAGCCATACAATCGGCTTCGTTTATGGAGAGATGTTTAGACGTTTTGGGGAGTTTATTTCGAAACCT
CAAACAGCGTTGTTCATAAATGGGTTTGGTTTCGGTGATTATCATATAAATAGAATAATATTAGGCGCGT
TACTGAATCCATCTTTCCATGTTGTTATATATTATCCTGAATTGAAAGAAGCAATTACCAAAGTAAGTAA
GGGTGGTGGTTCGGAAGCTGAGAAAGCTATTGTTACTTTAAA
